>Addgene plasmid #43508 | III-AGAC | depositor partial sequence | sequence record 58773 | III-AGAC sequence 426 bps
CGTCTCGGCTCACCCCAGAGCAGGTCGTGGCAATCGCCTCCAACATTGGCGGGAAACAGGCACTCGAGAC
TGTCCAGCGCCTGCTTCCCGTGCTGTGCCAAGCGCACGGACTCACCCCAGAGCAGGTCGTGGCAATCGCG
AGCAATAACGGCGGAAAACAGGCTTTGGAAACGGTGCAGAGGCTCCTTCCAGTGCTGTGCCAAGCGCACG
GCCTCACCCCAGAGCAGGTCGTGGCAATCGCCTCCAACATTGGCGGGAAACAGGCACTCGAGACTGTCCA
GCGCCTGCTTCCCGTGCTGTGCCAAGCGCACGGATTAACCCCAGAGCAGGTCGTGGCGATCGCAAGCCAC
GACGGAGGAAAGCAAGCCTTGGAAACAGTACAGAGGCTGTTGCCTGTGCTGTGCCAAGCGCACGGACTCA
GAGACG
