>Addgene plasmid #43508 | III-AGAC | addgene partial sequence | sequence record 61502 | M13-F20 5'-TGTAAAACGACGGCCAGT-3'
CGAATTGGGCCCTCTAGATGCATGCTCGAGCGGCCGCCAGTGTGATGGATATCTGCAGAATTCGCCCTTG
CCGTCCTAGCGCGTCTCGGCTCACCCCAGAGCAGGTCGTGGCAATCGCCTCCAACATTGGCGGGAAACAG
GCACTCGAGACTGTCCAGCGCCTGCTTCCCGTGCTGTGCCAAGCGCACGGACTCACCCCAGAGCAGGTCG
TGGCAATCGCGAGCAATAACGGCGGAAAACAGGCTTTGGAAACGGTGCAGAGGCTCCTTCCAGTGCTGTG
CCAAGCGCACGGCCTCACCCCAGAGCAGGTCGTGGCAATCGCCTCCAACATTGGCGGGAAACAGGCACTC
GAGACTGTCCAGCGCCTGCTTCCCGTGCTGTGCCAAGCGCACGGATTAACCCCAGAGCAGGTCGTGGCGA
TCGCAAGCCACGACGGAGGAAAGCAAGCCTTGGAAACAGTACAGAGGCTGTTGCCTGTGCTGTGCCAAGC
GCACGGACTCAGAGACGTGGGCACAGGAAAGAAGGGCGAATTCCAGCACACTGGCGGCCGTTACTAGTGG
ATCCGAGCTCGGTACCAAGCTTGATGCATAGCTTGAGTATTCTATAGTGTCACCTAAATAGCTTGGCGTA
ATCATGGTCATAGCTGTTTCCTGTGTGAAATTGTTATCCGCTCACAATTCCACACAACATACGAGCCGGA
AGCATAAAGTGTAAAGCCTGGGGTGCCTAATGAGTGAGCTAACTCACATTAATTGCGTTGCGCTCACTGC
CCGCTTTCCAGTCGGGAAACCTGTCGTGCCAGCTGCATTAATGAATCGGCCAACGCGCGGGGAGAGGCGG
TTTGCGTATTGGGCGCTCTT
