[The description below was written by a language model from this plasmid's Addgene catalogue record.]
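Description:
III-AGAC is a bacterial cloning plasmid built on the commercial pCRII-TOPO backbone (about 4.0 kb without insert), into which a 426 bp synthetic insert was placed by TOPO cloning. It is a high-copy plasmid maintained in E. coli, and the record lists both ampicillin and kanamycin as selectable resistances, consistent with the dual markers carried by this backbone. The insert is flanked by the T7 and M13-reverse priming sites, which are given as the sequencing primers. No feature table is supplied, so individual elements of the backbone and the internal organisation of the insert cannot be described in detail here.

The plasmid was deposited as part of a TALEN genome-editing system developed for generating human stem cell-based disease models. The record does not explicitly define the insert, but its name and size suggest a pre-assembled module of four TAL effector repeats, each of roughly 100 bp, specifying the DNA bases A, G, A and C, with the "III" prefix probably indicating the position that this block occupies in the ordered assembly of a full repeat array. This interpretation is an inference from the name and the associated publication rather than a stated fact. There is no promoter or expression cassette recorded for the insert, and the vector type is bacterial cloning only, so the construct is best understood as a storage and source plasmid: one member of a library of repeat-block parts from which fragments are taken and combined to build custom TALEN coding sequences in a separate destination vector, rather than something used directly in mammalian cells.
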