Addgene plasmid #43508: III-AGAC
Depositing lab: Chad Cowan & Kiran Musunuru. Depositing organization: Harvard University. Publication: A TALEN Genome-Editing System for Generating Human Stem Cell-Based Disease Models. Ding Q, Lee YK, Schaefer EA, Peters DT, Veres A, Kim K, Kuperwasser N, Motola DL, Meissner TB, Hendriks WT, Trevisan M, Gupta RM, Moisan A, Banks E, Friesen M, Schinzel RT, Xia F, Tang A, Xia Y, Figueroa E, Wann A, Ahfeldt T, Daheron L, Zhang F, Rubin LL, Peng LF, Chung RT, Musunuru K, Cowan CA. Cell Stem Cell. 2012 Dec 12. pii: S1934-5909(12)00645-5. doi: 10.1016/j.stem.2012.11.011. PubMed 23246482.
Backbone
  Vector backbone: pCRII-TOPO
  Backbone manufacturer: Invitrogen
  Backbone size w/o insert (bp): 3973
  Vector type: Bacterial Cloning
Growth in bacteria
  Bacterial resistance: Ampicillin and Kanamycin, 100 & 50 μg/mL
  Growth temperature: 37°C
  Growth strain: Top10
  Copy number: High Copy
Gene/Insert
  Gene/Insert name: III-AGAC
  Species: Synthetic
  Insert size (bp): 426
  Cloning method: TOPO Cloning
  Sequencing primers: 5′ T7; 3′ M13-rev
Terms and licenses: Academic/Nonprofit Terms; Industry Terms: Not Available to Industry
How to cite: III-AGAC was a gift from Chad Cowan & Kiran Musunuru (Addgene plasmid # 43508 ; http://n2t.net/addgene:43508 ; RRID:Addgene_43508)
